>Addgene plasmid #130517 | pTK_BsmBI_LacZ_Citrine_Nanotag_11 | depositor full sequence | sequence record 249894 | pTK_BsmBI_LacZ_Citrine_Nanotag_11 sequence 4945 bps
AATAAAATATCTTTATTTTCATTACATCTGTGTGTTGGTTTTTTGTGTGAATCGATAGTACTAACATACG
CTCTCCATCAAAACAAAACGAAACAAAACAAACTAGCAAAATAGGCTGTCCCCAGTGCAAGTGCAGGTGC
CAGAACATTTCTCTATCGATAGGTACCGAGCTCGAGTTGCCAGGGAGACGGGCGCCGCTACAGGGCGCGT
CCCATTCGCCATTCAGGCTGCGCAACTGTTGGGAAGGGCGATCGGTGCGGGCCTCTTCGCTATTACGCCA
GCTGGCGAAAGGGGGATGTGCTGCAAGGCGATTAAGTTGGGTAACGCCAGGGTTTTCCCAGTCACGACGT
TGTAAAACGACGGCCAGTGAGCGCGCGTAATACGACTCACTATAGGGCGAATTGGGTACCGGGCCCCCCC
TCGAGGTCCTCCAGCTTTTGTTCCCTTTAGTGAGGGTTAATTGCGCGCTTGGCGTAATCATGGTCATAGC
TGTTTCCTGTGTGAAATTGTTATCCGCTCACAATTCCACACAACATACGAGCCGGAAGCATAAAGTGTAA
AGCCTGGGGTGCCTAATGAGTGAGCTAACTCACATTAATTGCGTTGCGCTCACTGCCCGCTTTCCACCGG
TCGTCTCCTGTTGGCTAGCCCGGGCTCGAGATCTGCGATCTAAGTAAGCTTGCTGCTTCATCCCCGTGGC
CCGTTGCTCGCGTTTGCTGGCGGTGTCCCCGGAAGAAATATATTTGCATGTCTTTAGTTCTATGATGACA
CAAACCCCGCCCAGCGTCTTGTCATTGGCGAATTCGAACACGCAGATGCAGTCGGGGCGGCGCGGTCCCA
GGTCCACTTCGCATATTAAGGTGACGCGTGTGGCCTCGAACACCGAGCGACCCTGCAGCGACCCGCTTAA
CAGCGTCAACAGCGTGCCGCAGATCCCAAGCTTGCGGCCGCTTAAGCTGCAGAAGTTGGTCGTGAGGCAC
TGGGCAGGTAAGTATCAAGGTTACAAGACAGGTTTAAGGAGACCAATAGAAACTGGGCTTGTCGAGACAG
AGAAGACTCTTGCGTTTCTGATAGGCACCTATTGGTCTTACTGACATCCACTTTGCCTTTCTCTCCACAG
GTGTCCACTCCCAGGTTCAATACAGCTCTTAAGCGGCCGCAAGCTAGCTTGCCGCCACCATGGTGAGCAA
GGGCGAGGAGCTGTTCACCGGGGTGGTGCCCATCCTGGTCGAGCTGGACGGCGACGTAAACGGCCACAAG
TTCAGCGTGTCCGGCGAGGGCGAGGGCGATGCCACCTACGGCAAGCTGACCCTGAAGTTCATCTGCACCA
CCGGCAAGCTGCCCGTGCCCTGGCCCACCCTCGTGACCACCTTCGGCTACGGCCTGATGTGCTTCGCCCG
CTACCCCGACCACATGAAGCAGCACGACTTCTTCAAGTCCGCCATGCCCGAAGGCTACGTCCAGGAGCGC
ACCATCTTCTTCAAGGACGACGGCAACTACAAGACCCGCGCCGAGGTGAAGTTCGAGGGCGACACCCTGG
TGAACCGCATCGAGCTGAAGGGCATCGACTTCAAGGAGGACGGCAACATCCTGGGGCACAAGCTGGAGTA
CAACTACAACAGCCACAACGTCTATATCATGGCCGACAAGCAGAAGAACGGCATCAAGGTGAACTTCAAG
ATCCGCCACAACATCGAGGACGGCAGCGTGCAGCTCGCCGACCACTACCAGCAGAACACCCCCATCGGCG
ACGGCCCCGTGCTGCTGCCCGACAACCACTACCTGAGCTACCAGTCCGCCCTGAGCAAAGACCCCAACGA
GAAGCGCGATCACATGGTCCTGCTGGAGTTCGTGACCGCCGCCGGGATCACTCTCGGCATGGACGAGCTG
TACAAGTGAGCCTCTAGACTCCCTCAGCGGCGCGCCTACTCGTCCGGCGTCACAAATTAGCGGACCGACC
ACTGCACCTCTAGCGTACCGTCAAAGGGCAACGAGGGTCATTCCGTGCCGACATAAGAGATCTCACGTGT
CTAGAGTCGGGGCGGCCGGCCGCTTCGAGCAGACATGATAAGATACATTGATGAGTTTGGACAAACCACA
ACTAGAATGCAGTGAAAAAAATGCTTTATTTGTGAAATTTGTGATGCTATTGCTTTATTTGTAACCATTA
TAAGCTGCAATAAACAAGTTAACAACAACAATTGCATTCATTTTATGTTTCAGGTTCAGGGGGAGGTGTG
GGAGGTTTTTTAAAGCAAGTAAAACCTCTACAAATGTGGTAAAATCGATAAGGATCCGTCGACCGATGCC
CTTGAGAGCCTTCAACCCAGTCAGCTCCTTCCGGTGGGCGCGGGGCATGACTATCGTCGCCGCACTTATG
ACTGTCTTCTTTATCATGCAACTCGTAGGACAGGTGCCGGCAGCGCTCTTCCGCTTCCTCGCTCACTGAC
TCGCTGCGCTCGGTCGTTCGGCTGCGGCGAGCGGTATCAGCTCACTCAAAGGCGGTAATACGGTTATCCA
CAGAATCAGGGGATAACGCAGGAAAGAACATGTGAGCAAAAGGCCAGCAAAAGGCCAGGAACCGTAAAAA
GGCCGCGTTGCTGGCGTTTTTCCATAGGCTCCGCCCCCCTGACGAGCATCACAAAAATCGACGCTCAAGT
CAGAGGTGGCGAAACCCGACAGGACTATAAAGATACCAGGCGTTTCCCCCTGGAAGCTCCCTCGTGCGCT
CTCCTGTTCCGACCCTGCCGCTTACCGGATACCTGTCCGCCTTTCTCCCTTCGGGAAGCGTGGCGCTTTC
TCAATGCTCACGCTGTAGGTATCTCAGTTCGGTGTAGGTCGTTCGCTCCAAGCTGGGCTGTGTGCACGAA
CCCCCCGTTCAGCCCGACCGCTGCGCCTTATCCGGTAACTATCGTCTTGAGTCCAACCCGGTAAGACACG
ACTTATCGCCACTGGCAGCAGCCACTGGTAACAGGATTAGCAGAGCGAGGTATGTAGGCGGTGCTACAGA
GTTCTTGAAGTGGTGGCCTAACTACGGCTACACTAGAAGGACAGTATTTGGTATCTGCGCTCTGCTGAAG
CCAGTTACCTTCGGAAAAAGAGTTGGTAGCTCTTGATCCGGCAAACAAACCACCGCTGGTAGCGGTGGTT
TTTTTGTTTGCAAGCAGCAGATTACGCGCAGAAAAAAAGGATCTCAAGAAGATCCTTTGATCTTTTCTAC
GGGGTCTGACGCTCAGTGGAACGAAAACTCACGTTAAGGGATTTTGGTCATGAGATTATCAAAAAGGATC
TTCACCTAGATCCTTTTAAATTAAAAATGAAGTTTTAAATCAATCTAAAGTATATATGAGTAAACTTGGT
CTGACAGTTACCAATGCTTAATCAGTGAGGCACCTATCTCAGCGATCTGTCTATTTCGTTCATCCATAGT
TGCCTGACTCCCCGTCGTGTAGATAACTACGATACGGGAGGGCTTACCATCTGGCCCCAGTGCTGCAATG
ATACCGCGAGACCCACGCTCACCGGCTCCAGATTTATCAGCAATAAACCAGCCAGCCGGAAGGGCCGAGC
GCAGAAGTGGTCCTGCAACTTTATCCGCCTCCATCCAGTCTATTAATTGTTGCCGGGAAGCTAGAGTAAG
TAGTTCGCCAGTTAATAGTTTGCGCAACGTTGTTGCCATTGCTACAGGCATCGTGGTGTCACGCTCGTCG
TTTGGTATGGCTTCATTCAGCTCCGGTTCCCAACGATCAAGGCGAGTTACATGATCCCCCATGTTGTGCA
AAAAAGCGGTTAGCTCCTTCGGTCCTCCGATCGTTGTCAGAAGTAAGTTGGCCGCAGTGTTATCACTCAT
GGTTATGGCAGCACTGCATAATTCTCTTACTGTCATGCCATCCGTAAGATGCTTTTCTGTGACTGGTGAG
TACTCAACCAAGTCATTCTGAGAATAGTGTATGCGGCGACCGAGTTGCTCTTGCCCGGCGTCAATACGGG
ATAATACCGCGCCACATAGCAGAACTTTAAAAGTGCTCATCATTGGAAAACGTTCTTCGGGGCGAAAACT
CTCAAGGATCTTACCGCTGTTGAGATCCAGTTCGATGTAACCCACTCGTGCACCCAACTGATCTTCAGCA
TCTTTTACTTTCACCAGCGTTTCTGGGTGAGCAAAAACAGGAAGGCAAAATGCCGCAAAAAAGGGAATAA
GGGCGACACGGAAATGTTGAATACTCATACTCTTCCTTTTTCAATATTATTGAAGCATTTATCAGGGTTA
TTGTCTCATGAGCGGATACATATTTGAATGTATTTAGAAAAATAAACAAATAGGGGTTCCGCGCACATTT
CCCCGAAAAGTGCCACCTG
[124 nt withheld, positions 4360-4483]
C
[91 nt withheld, positions 4485-4575]
A
[49 nt withheld, positions 4577-4625]
CCTTTGACGTTGGAGTCCACGTTCTTT
[37 nt withheld, positions 4653-4689]
ACCCTATCTCGGTCTATTCTTTTGATTTATAAGGGATTTTGCCGATTTCGGCCTATTGGTTAAAAAATGA
GCTGATTTAACAAAAATTTAACGCGAATTTTAACAAAATATTAACGCTTACAATTTGCCATTCGCCATTC
AGGCTGCGCAACTGTTGGGAAGGGCGATCGGTGCGGGCCTCTTCGCTATTACGCCAGCCCAAGCTACCAT
GATAAGTAAGTAATATTAAGGTACGGGAGGTACTTGGAGCGGCCGC
Features (pLannotate 1.2.2; 21 found; start..end, strand, type, name):
      1..49      +  polyA_signal   poly(A) signal: synthetic polyadenylation signal
     63..154     +  misc_feature   pause site: RNA polymerase II transcriptional pause signal from the human α2 globin gene
    192..210     -  rep_origin     f1 ori (fragment): f1 bacteriophage origin of replication; arrow indicates direction of (+) strand synthesis
    215..370     -  CDS            lacZα (fragment): LacZα fragment of β-galactosidase; lacZ fragment
    378..396     +  promoter       T7 promoter: promoter for bacteriophage T7 RNA polymerase
    405..428     -  misc_feature   MCS (fragment): pBluescript multiple cloning site
    444..462     -  promoter       T3 promoter: promoter for bacteriophage T3 RNA polymerase
    507..523     -  protein_bind   lac operator: The lac repressor binds to the lac operator to inhibit transcription in E. coli. This inhibition can be relieved by adding lactose or isopropyl-β-D-thiogalactopyranoside (IPTG). lac repressor encoded by lacI
    531..561     -  promoter       lac promoter: promoter for the E. coli lac operon
    576..597     -  protein_bind   CAP binding site: CAP binding activates transcription in the presence of cAMP. E. coli catabolite activator protein
    765..910     +  promoter       HSV TK promoter: herpes simplex virus thymidine kinase promoter
    988..1120    +  intron         chimeric intron: chimera between introns from human β-globin and immunoglobulin heavy chain genes
   1180..1896    +  CDS            Citrine: Citrine is a basic (constitutively fluorescent) yellow fluorescent protein published in 2001, derived from Aequorea victoria. It has moderate acid sensitivity.
   2069..2190    -  polyA_signal   SV40 poly(A) signal: SV40 polyadenylation signal
   2213..2281    -  CDS            large T antigen (fragment): large T antigen from SV40 (simian virus 40)
   2297..2429    +  CDS            TcR (fragment): tetracycline efflux protein; tet; confers resistance to tetracycline
   2609..3197    -  rep_origin     ori: high-copy-number ColE1/pMB1/pBR322/pUC origin of replication
   3368..4228    -  CDS            AmpR: β-lactamase; bla; confers resistance to ampicillin, carbenicillin, and related antibiotics
   4229..4333    -  promoter       AmpR promoter: bla
   4360..4788    +  rep_origin     f1 ori (sequence partly withheld): f1 bacteriophage origin of replication; arrow indicates direction of (+) strand synthesis
   4820..4887    -  CDS            lacZα (fragment): LacZα fragment of β-galactosidase; lacZ fragment
