>Addgene plasmid #130517 | pTK_BsmBI_LacZ_Citrine_Nanotag_11 | addgene full sequence | sequence record 257556 | Addgene NGS Result
TCATGGTCATAGCTGTTTCCTGTGTGAAATTGTTATCCGCTCACAATTCCACACAACATACGAGCCGGAA
GCATAAAGTGTAAAGCCTGGGGTGCCTAATGAGTGAGCTAACTCACATTAATTGCGTTGCGCTCACTGCC
CGCTTTCCACCGGTCGTCTCCTGTTGGCTAGCCCGGGCTCGAGATCTGCGATCTAAGTAAGCTTGCTGCT
TCATCCCCGTGGCCCGTTGCTCGCGTTTGCTGGCGGTGTCCCCGGAAGAAATATATTTGCATGTCTTTAG
TTCTATGATGACACAAACCCCGCCCAGCGTCTTGTCATTGGCGAATTCGAACACGCAGATGCAGTCGGGG
CGGCGCGGTCCCAGGTCCACTTCGCATATTAAGGTGACGCGTGTGGCCTCGAACACCGAGCGACCCTGCA
GCGACCCGCTTAACAGCGTCAACAGCGTGCCGCAGATCCCAAGCTTGCGGCCGCTTAAGCTGCAGAAGTT
GGTCGTGAGGCACTGGGCAGGTAAGTATCAAGGTTACAAGACAGGTTTAAGGAGACCAATAGAAACTGGG
CTTGTCGAGACAGAGAAGACTCTTGCGTTTCTGATAGGCACCTATTGGTCTTACTGACATCCACTTTGCC
TTTCTCTCCACAGGTGTCCACTCCCAGGTTCAATACAGCTCTTAAGCGGCCGCAAGCTAGCTTGCCGCCA
CCATGGTGAGCAAGGGCGAGGAGCTGTTCACCGGGGTGGTGCCCATCCTGGTCGAGCTGGACGGCGACGT
AAACGGCCACAAGTTCAGCGTGTCCGGCGAGGGCGAGGGCGATGCCACCTACGGCAAGCTGACCCTGAAG
TTCATCTGCACCACCGGCAAGCTGCCCGTGCCCTGGCCCACCCTCGTGACCACCTTCGGCTACGGCCTGA
TGTGCTTCGCCCGCTACCCCGACCACATGAAGCAGCACGACTTCTTCAAGTCCGCCATGCCCGAAGGCTA
CGTCCAGGAGCGCACCATCTTCTTCAAGGACGACGGCAACTACAAGACCCGCGCCGAGGTGAAGTTCGAG
GGCGACACCCTGGTGAACCGCATCGAGCTGAAGGGCATCGACTTCAAGGAGGACGGCAACATCCTGGGGC
ACAAGCTGGAGTACAACTACAACAGCCACAACGTCTATATCATGGCCGACAAGCAGAAGAACGGCATCAA
GGTGAACTTCAAGATCCGCCACAACATCGAGGACGGCAGCGTGCAGCTCGCCGACCACTACCAGCAGAAC
ACCCCCATCGGCGACGGCCCCGTGCTGCTGCCCGACAACCACTACCTGAGCTACCAGTCCGCCCTGAGCA
AAGACCCCAACGAGAAGCGCGATCACATGGTCCTGCTGGAGTTCGTGACCGCCGCCGGGATCACTCTCGG
CATGGACGAGCTGTACAAGTGAGCCTCTAGACTCCCTCAGCGGCGCGCCTACTCGTCCGGCGTCACAAAT
TAGCGGACCGACCACTGCACCTCTAGCGTACCGTCAAAGGGCAACGAGGGTCATTCCGTGCCGACATAAG
AGATCTCACGTGTCTAGAGTCGGGGCGGCCGGCCGCTTCGAGCAGACATGATAAGATACATTGATGAGTT
TGGACAAACCACAACTAGAATGCAGTGAAAAAAATGCTTTATTTGTGAAATTTGTGATGCTATTGCTTTA
TTTGTAACCATTATAAGCTGCAATAAACAAGTTAACAACAACAATTGCATTCATTTTATGTTTCAGGTTC
AGGGGGAGGTGTGGGAGGTTTTTTAAAGCAAGTAAAACCTCTACAAATGTGGTAAAATCGATAAGGATCC
GTCGACCGATGCCCTTGAGAGCCTTCAACCCAGTCAGCTCCTTCCGGTGGGCGCGGGGCATGACTATCGT
CGCCGCACTTATGACTGTCTTCTTTATCATGCAACTCGTAGGACAGGTGCCGGCAGCGCTCTTCCGCTTC
CTCGCTCACTGACTCGCTGCGCTCGGTCGTTCGGCTGCGGCGAGCGGTATCAGCTCACTCAAAGGCGGTA
ATACGGTTATCCACAGAATCAGGGGATAACGCAGGAAAGAACATGTGAGCAAAAGGCCAGCAAAAGGCCA
GGAACCGTAAAAAGGCCGCGTTGCTGGCGTTTTTCCATAGGCTCCGCCCCCCTGACGAGCATCACAAAAA
TCGACGCTCAAGTCAGAGGTGGCGAAACCCGACAGGACTATAAAGATACCAGGCGTTTCCCCCTGGAAGC
TCCCTCGTGCGCTCTCCTGTTCCGACCCTGCCGCTTACCGGATACCTGTCCGCCTTTCTCCCTTCGGGAA
GCGTGGCGCTTTCTCATAGCTCACGCTGTAGGTATCTCAGTTCGGTGTAGGTCGTTCGCTCCAAGCTGGG
CTGTGTGCACGAACCCCCCGTTCAGCCCGACCGCTGCGCCTTATCCGGTAACTATCGTCTTGAGTCCAAC
CCGGTAAGACACGACTTATCGCCACTGGCAGCAGCCACTGGTAACAGGATTAGCAGAGCGAGGTATGTAG
GCGGTGCTACAGAGTTCTTGAAGTGGTGGCCTAACTACGGCTACACTAGAAGAACAGTATTTGGTATCTG
CGCTCTGCTGAAGCCAGTTACCTTCGGAAAAAGAGTTGGTAGCTCTTGATCCGGCAAACAAACCACCGCT
GGTAGCGGTGGTTTTTTTGTTTGCAAGCAGCAGATTACGCGCAGAAAAAAAGGATCTCAAGAAGATCCTT
TGATCTTTTCTACGGGGTCTGACGCTCAGTGGAACGAAAACTCACGTTAAGGGATTTTGGTCATGAGATT
ATCAAAAAGGATCTTCACCTAGATCCTTTTAAATTAAAAATGAAGTTTTAAATCAATCTAAAGTATATAT
GAGTAAACTTGGTCTGACAGTTACCAATGCTTAATCAGTGAGGCACCTATCTCAGCGATCTGTCTATTTC
GTTCATCCATAGTTGCCTGACTCCCCGTCGTGTAGATAACTACGATACGGGAGGGCTTACCATCTGGCCC
CAGTGCTGCAATGATACCGCGAGACCCACGCTCACCGGCTCCAGATTTATCAGCAATAAACCAGCCAGCC
GGAAGGGCCGAGCGCAGAAGTGGTCCTGCAACTTTATCCGCCTCCATCCAGTCTATTAATTGTTGCCGGG
AAGCTAGAGTAAGTAGTTCGCCAGTTAATAGTTTGCGCAACGTTGTTGCCATTGCTACAGGCATCGTGGT
GTCACGCTCGTCGTTTGGTATGGCTTCATTCAGCTCCGGTTCCCAACGATCAAGGCGAGTTACATGATCC
CCCATGTTGTGCAAAAAAGCGGTTAGCTCCTTCGGTCCTCCGATCGTTGTCAGAAGTAAGTTGGCCGCAG
TGTTATCACTCATGGTTATGGCAGCACTGCATAATTCTCTTACTGTCATGCCATCCGTAAGATGCTTTTC
TGTGACTGGTGAGTACTCAACCAAGTCATTCTGAGAATAGTGTATGCGGCGACCGAGTTGCTCTTGCCCG
GCGTCAATACGGGATAATACCGCGCCACATAGCAGAACTTTAAAAGTGCTCATCATTGGAAAACGTTCTT
CGGGGCGAAAACTCTCAAGGATCTTACCGCTGTTGAGATCCAGTTCGATGTAACCCACTCGTGCACCCAA
CTGATCTTCAGCATCTTTTACTTTCACCAGCGTTTCTGGGTGAGCAAAAACAGGAAGGCAAAATGCCGCA
AAAAAGGGAATAAGGGCGACACGGAAATGTTGAATACTCATACTCTTCCTTTTTCAATATTATTGAAGCA
TTTATCAGGGTTATTGTCTCATGAGCGGATACATATTTGAATGTATTTAGAAAAATAAACAAATAGGGGT
TCCGCGCACATTTCCCCGAAAAGTGCCACCTG
[124 nt withheld, positions 3883-4006]
C
[91 nt withheld, positions 4008-4098]
A
[49 nt withheld, positions 4100-4148]
CCTTTGACGTTGGAGTCCACGTTCTTT
[37 nt withheld, positions 4176-4212]
ACCCTATCTCGGTCTATTCTTTTGATTTATAAGGGATTTTGCCGATTTCGGCCTATTGGTTAAAAAATGA
GCTGATTTAACAAAAATTTAACGCGAATTTTAACAAAATATTAACGCTTACAATTTGCCATTCGCCATTC
AGGCTGCGCAACTGTTGGGAAGGGCGATCGGTGCGGGCCTCTTCGCTATTACGCCAGCCCAAGCTACCAT
GATAAGTAAGTAATATTAAGGTACGGGAGGTACTTGGAGCGGCCGCAATAAAATATCTTTATTTTCATTA
CATCTGTGTGTTGGTTTTTTGTGTGAATCGATAGTACTAACATACGCTCTCCATCAAAACAAAACGAAAC
AAAACAAACTAGCAAAATAGGCTGTCCCCAGTGCAAGTGCAGGTGCCAGAACATTTCTCTATCGATAGGT
ACCGAGCTCGAGTTGCCAGGGAGACGGGCGCCGCTACAGGGCGCGTCCCATTCGCCATTCAGGCTGCGCA
ACTGTTGGGAAGGGCGATCGGTGCGGGCCTCTTCGCTATTACGCCAGCTGGCGAAAGGGGGATGTGCTGC
AAGGCGATTAAGTTGGGTAACGCCAGGGTTTTCCCAGTCACGACGTTGTAAAACGACGGCCAGTGAGCGC
GCGTAATACGACTCACTATAGGGCGAATTGGGTACCGGGCCCCCCCTCGAGGTCCTCCAGCTTTTGTTCC
CTTTAGTGAGGGTTAATTGCGCGCTTGGCGTAA
Features (pLannotate 1.2.2; 21 found; start..end, strand, type, name):
     30..46      -  protein_bind   lac operator: The lac repressor binds to the lac operator to inhibit transcription in E. coli. This inhibition can be relieved by adding lactose or isopropyl-β-D-thiogalactopyranoside (IPTG). lac repressor encoded by lacI
     54..84      -  promoter       lac promoter: promoter for the E. coli lac operon
     99..120     -  protein_bind   CAP binding site: CAP binding activates transcription in the presence of cAMP. E. coli catabolite activator protein
    288..433     +  promoter       HSV TK promoter: herpes simplex virus thymidine kinase promoter
    511..643     +  intron         chimeric intron: chimera between introns from human β-globin and immunoglobulin heavy chain genes
    703..1419    +  CDS            Citrine: Citrine is a basic (constitutively fluorescent) yellow fluorescent protein published in 2001, derived from Aequorea victoria. It has moderate acid sensitivity.
   1592..1713    -  polyA_signal   SV40 poly(A) signal: SV40 polyadenylation signal
   1736..1804    -  CDS            large T antigen (fragment): large T antigen from SV40 (simian virus 40)
   1820..1952    +  CDS            TcR (fragment): tetracycline efflux protein; tet; confers resistance to tetracycline
   2132..2720    -  rep_origin     ori: high-copy-number ColE1/pMB1/pBR322/pUC origin of replication
   2891..3751    -  CDS            AmpR: β-lactamase; bla; confers resistance to ampicillin, carbenicillin, and related antibiotics
   3752..3856    -  promoter       AmpR promoter: bla
   3883..4311    +  rep_origin     f1 ori (sequence partly withheld): f1 bacteriophage origin of replication; arrow indicates direction of (+) strand synthesis
   4343..4410    -  CDS            lacZα (fragment): LacZα fragment of β-galactosidase; lacZ fragment
   4469..4517    +  polyA_signal   poly(A) signal: synthetic polyadenylation signal
   4531..4622    +  misc_feature   pause site: RNA polymerase II transcriptional pause signal from the human α2 globin gene
   4660..4678    -  rep_origin     f1 ori (fragment): f1 bacteriophage origin of replication; arrow indicates direction of (+) strand synthesis
   4683..4838    -  CDS            lacZα (fragment): LacZα fragment of β-galactosidase; lacZ fragment
   4846..4864    +  promoter       T7 promoter: promoter for bacteriophage T7 RNA polymerase
   4873..4896    -  misc_feature   MCS (fragment): pBluescript multiple cloning site
   4912..4930    -  promoter       T3 promoter: promoter for bacteriophage T3 RNA polymerase
