[The description below was written by a language model from this plasmid's Addgene catalogue record and pLannotate feature annotations shown in this document.]
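Description:
pTK_BsmBI_LacZ_Citrine_Nanotag_11 is a 4,945 bp enhancer-testing reporter plasmid built on the pTK_BsmBI backbone. It is propagated in E. coli under ampicillin selection (AmpR with its bla promoter) from a ColE1/pUC-type origin. The catalogue lists it as low copy, whereas the annotation describes this origin class as high-copy. An f1 origin is also present. Short annotated fragments of a tetracycline resistance gene, SV40 large T antigen and an additional lacZα piece appear to be backbone remnants with no stated function.

The reporter unit consists of the herpes simplex virus thymidine kinase minimal promoter, a chimeric β-globin/immunoglobulin intron, the yellow fluorescent protein Citrine and an SV40 polyadenylation signal, the last annotated on the opposite strand. Immediately upstream of the TK promoter lies a small lacZα cassette (the 276 bp "LacZ" insert) with its lac promoter, operator and CAP site, plus T7/T3 promoters and a pBluescript MCS fragment. Judging from the plasmid name, this cassette is a stuffer flanked by BsmBI sites that a candidate enhancer replaces, which would allow blue/white screening for recombinants. The BsmBI sites themselves are not annotated, and the record lists the cloning sites as unknown. A synthetic poly(A) signal and a transcriptional pause site upstream of the cloning position should limit read-through from the backbone, so Citrine expression depends on the inserted enhancer acting on the weak minimal promoter.

"Nanotag_11" suggests one of a numbered series carrying distinct sequence tags for telling reporters apart, but no feature corresponding to the tag is annotated and the record does not describe it. The two feature tables (depositor and sequencing-derived) show the same 21 features and differ only in their start coordinate.
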