Addgene plasmid #130517: pTK_BsmBI_LacZ_Citrine_Nanotag_11
Purpose: Enhancer cloning nanotag reporter vector
Depositing lab: Tatjana Sauka-Spengler. Depositing organization: University of Oxford. Publication: Reconstruction of the Global Neural Crest Gene Regulatory Network In Vivo. Williams RM, Candido-Ferreira I, Repapi E, Gavriouchkina D, Senanayake U, Ling ITC, Telenius J, Taylor S, Hughes J, Sauka-Spengler T. Dev Cell. 2019 Oct 21;51(2):255-276.e7. doi: 10.1016/j.devcel.2019.10.003. PubMed 31639368.
Backbone
  Vector backbone: pTK_BsmBI
  Backbone size w/o insert (bp): 4670
  Vector type: Enhancer cloning nanotag reporter vector
Growth in bacteria
  Bacterial resistance: Ampicillin, 100 μg/mL
  Growth temperature: 37°C
  Growth strain: DH5alpha
  Copy number: Low Copy
Gene/Insert
  Gene/Insert name: LacZ
  Insert size (bp): 276
  Promoter: thymidine kinase minimal promoter
  Cloning method: Restriction Enzyme; 5′ cloning site Unknown (unknown if destroyed)
  Sequencing primers: 5′ pTK forward CTAGCAAAATAGGCTGTCCC; 3′ pTK reverse ATATTTCTTCCGGGGACACC
Terms and licenses: Academic/Nonprofit Terms; Industry Terms: Not Available to Industry
How to cite: pTK_BsmBI_LacZ_Citrine_Nanotag_11 was a gift from Tatjana Sauka-Spengler (Addgene plasmid # 130517 ; http://n2t.net/addgene:130517 ; RRID:Addgene_130517)
